Addgene plasmid #62060: pET28-p53 (Dog 1-77)
Purpose: Expression of Dog p53 (residues 1-77) in e. coli
Depositing lab: Gary Daughdrill. Depositing organization: University of South Florida. Publication: Disorder predictors also predict backbone dynamics for a family of disordered proteins. Daughdrill GW, Borcherds WM, Wu H. PLoS One. 2011;6(12):e29207. doi: 10.1371/journal.pone.0029207. Epub 2011 Dec 15. PubMed 22195023.
Backbone
  Vector backbone: pET28A
  Backbone manufacturer: Novagen
  Backbone size w/o insert (bp): 5639
  Total vector size (bp): 5870
  Vector type: Bacterial Expression
Growth in bacteria
  Bacterial resistance: Kanamycin, 50 μg/mL
  Growth temperature: 37°C
  Growth strain: DH5alpha
  Copy number: Low Copy
Gene/Insert
  Gene/Insert name: p53 (alt name: Dog p53 residues 1-77)
  Species: Dog
  Insert size (bp): 231
  Mutation: contains TAD residues 1-77
  Promoter: T7
  Tag / fusion protein: His (N terminal on backbone)
  Cloning method: Restriction Enzyme; 5′ cloning site NdeI (not destroyed); 3′ cloning site XhoI (not destroyed)
  Sequencing primers: 5′ T7; 3′ T7 term
Terms and licenses: Academic/Nonprofit Terms; Industry Terms: Not Available to Industry
Depositor comments: Includes thrombin cleavage site
How to cite: pET28-p53 (Dog 1-77) was a gift from Gary Daughdrill (Addgene plasmid # 62060 ; http://n2t.net/addgene:62060 ; RRID:Addgene_62060)
