[The description below was written by a language model from this plasmid's Addgene catalogue record.]
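Description:
pET28-p53 (Dog 1-77) is a bacterial expression plasmid built on the Novagen pET28a backbone for producing the N-terminal fragment of dog p53 in E. coli. The total construct is recorded as 5870 bp, of which 231 bp is the insert. It is selected with kanamycin and is listed as low copy. No feature table accompanies the record, so details such as the origin of replication are not stated explicitly.

The insert encodes residues 1-77 of canine p53, the region containing the transactivation domain (TAD), and was cloned between the NdeI and XhoI sites, both of which remain intact. Transcription is driven by the T7 promoter, so expression requires a host supplying T7 RNA polymerase, such as a DE3 lysogen; the cloning strain listed in the record serves for propagation rather than protein production. The backbone contributes an N-terminal His tag for immobilised metal affinity purification, and the depositor notes a thrombin cleavage site, which allows the tag to be removed from the purified fragment. The insert can be verified by sequencing from the flanking T7 promoter and T7 terminator primer sites.

The stated purpose is recombinant expression of the dog p53 fragment. The associated publication concerns backbone dynamics and disorder prediction across a family of intrinsically disordered proteins, which suggests the plasmid supplies purified protein for biophysical comparison of p53 TAD orthologues from different species, although the record does not spell out specific experimental methods.
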