>Addgene plasmid #62060 | pET28-p53 (Dog 1-77) | addgene partial sequence | sequence record 103206 | T7term 5'-GCTAGTTATTGCTCAGCGG-3'
GCAGCCGGATCTCAGTGGTGGTGGTGGTGGTGCTCGAGTTAACTTGGGGCGGGGCCTGGGGCGGTAGGGG
CGGAGGTGGCTGGCATACGTGGGGCATCGTCGGAGTCTTCATCTAACCAATTTACAACAGATTCGGGGAG
TAACAGTTCATCAACAGCAGGGCAGAGTTCGGAGGAGAGCACATTATTTTCGGGTAAGAGGTTCCATAAT
TCACTAAAGGTTTCTTGGGATAAGGGGGGGTCAATATTTAATTCTGATTGAGATTCTTCCATCATATGGC
TGCCGCGCGGCACCAGGCCGCTGCTGTGATGATGATGATGATGGCTGCTGCCCATGGTATATCTCCTTCT
TAAAGTTAAACAAAATTATTTCTAGAGGGGAATTGTTATCCGCTCACAATTCCCCTATAGTGAGTCGTAT
TAATTTCGCGGGATCGAGATCTCGATCCTCTACGCCGGACGCATCGTGGCCGGCATCACCGGCGCCACAG
GTGCGGTTGCTGGCGCCTATATCGCCGACATCACCGATGGGGAAGATCGGGCTCGCCACTTCGGGCTCAT
GAGCGCTTGTTTCGGCGTGGGTATGGTGGCAGGCCCCGTGGCCGGGGGACTGTTGGGCGCCATCTCCTTG
CATGCACCATTCCTTGCGGCGGCGGTGCTCAACGGCCTCAACCTACTACTGGGCTGCTTCCTAATGCAGG
AGTCGCATAAGGGAGAGCGTCGAGATCCCGGACACCATCGAATGGCGCAAAACCTTTCGCGGTATGGCAT
GATAGCGCCCGGAAGAGAGTCAATTCAGGG
