>Addgene plasmid #62060 | pET28-p53 (Dog 1-77) | addgene partial sequence | sequence record 103207 | T7 5'-TAATACGACTCACTATAGGG-3'
CACAGCAGCGGCCTGGTGCCGCGCGGCAGCCATATGATGGAAGAATCTCAATCAGAATTAAATATTGACC
CCCCCTTATCCCAAGAAACCTTTAGTGAATTATGGAACCTCTTACCCGAAAATAATGTGCTCTCCTCCGA
ACTCTGCCCTGCTGTTGATGAACTGTTACTCCCCGAATCTGTTGTAAATTGGTTAGATGAAGACTCCGAC
GATGCCCCACGTATGCCAGCCACCTCCGCCCCTACCGCCCCAGGCCCCGCCCCAAGTTAACTCGAGCACC
ACCACCACCACCACTGAGATCCGGCTGCTAACAAAGCCCGAAAGGAAGCTGAGTTGGCTGCTGCCACCGC
TGAGCAATAACTAGCATAACCCCTTGGGGCCTCTAAACGGGTCTTGAGGGGTTTTTTGCTGAAAGGAGGA
ACTATATCCGGATTGGCGAATGGG
[124 nt withheld, positions 445-568]
CGCCGGCTTTCCCCGTCAAGCTCTAAATC
